Addgene plasmid #76453: NRBP2 gRNA (BRDN0001147825)
Purpose: 3rd generation lentiviral gRNA plasmid targeting human NRBP2
Depositing lab: John Doench & David Root. Depositing organization: Broad Institute. Publication: Optimized sgRNA design to maximize activity and minimize off-target effects of CRISPR-Cas9. Doench JG, Fusi N, Sullender M, Hegde M, Vaimberg EW, Donovan KF, Smith I, Tothova Z, Wilen C, Orchard R, Virgin HW, Listgarten J, Root DE. Nat Biotechnol. 2016 Jan 18. doi: 10.1038/nbt.3437. PubMed 26780180.
Backbone
  Vector backbone: lentiGuide-Puro
  Backbone manufacturer: Zhang Lab (Addgene plasmid # 52963)
  Vector type: Mammalian Expression, Lentiviral, CRISPR
  Selectable markers: Puromycin
Growth in bacteria
  Bacterial resistance: Ampicillin, 100 μg/mL
  Growth temperature: 37°C
  Growth strain: DH5alpha
  Copy number: High Copy
Gene/Insert
  Gene/Insert name: NRBP2 (alt names: NRBP2; NM_178564.3)
  gRNA/shRNA sequence: ACTGGAAATCCAGACCAATG
  Species: H. sapiens (human)
  Entrez Gene: NRBP2 (a.k.a. TRG16, pp9320, MGC138699, DKFZp434P086)
  Promoter: hU6
  Cloning method: Unknown
  Sequencing primers: 5′ U6-F; 3′ pS2-R
Terms and licenses: Academic/Nonprofit Terms; Industry Terms: Not Available to Industry
Depositor comments: The gRNA was designed to target the following Genbank reference sequence(s): NM_178564.3. Note that this plasmid does NOT contain Cas9. It should be used in conjunction with lentiCas9-Blast (Addgene #52962) or otherwise with cell lines already expressing Cas9. Browse the full kinome gRNA library at http://www.addgene.org/pooled-library/broadgpp-human-kinome/ or visit http://www.broadinstitute.org/rnai/public/ for detailed protocols and information.
How to cite: NRBP2 gRNA (BRDN0001147825) was a gift from John Doench & David Root (Addgene plasmid # 76453 ; http://n2t.net/addgene:76453 ; RRID:Addgene_76453)
