[The description below was written by a language model from this plasmid's Addgene catalogue record and pLannotate feature annotations shown in this document.]
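Description:
NRBP2 gRNA (BRDN0001147825) is a third-generation lentiviral guide RNA plasmid built on the lentiGuide-Puro backbone and designed to direct CRISPR-Cas9 cutting of the human NRBP2 gene. It is maintained in E. coli through a high-copy ColE1/pUC-type origin with ampicillin resistance (AmpR, β-lactamase). The backbone also carries an f1 origin, an SV40 origin and remnants of lac and T3/T7 cloning-vector sequences.

The transfer cassette is framed by an RSV promoter fused to a truncated HIV-1 5' LTR, which makes genomic RNA production Tat-independent, and a ΔU3 self-inactivating 3' LTR followed by an SV40 polyadenylation signal. Between the LTRs lie the Ψ packaging signal with a gag fragment, the Rev response element for nuclear export of the full-length RNA, and a cPPT/CTS that aids nuclear import of the reverse-transcribed genome. The payload consists of two expression units. A human U6 RNA polymerase III promoter drives the NRBP2-specific spacer, which sits in the short gap before the annotated Streptococcus pyogenes gRNA scaffold. An EF-1α promoter with its intron A then drives the puromycin N-acetyltransferase gene, allowing selection of transduced mammalian cells. A WPRE follows to enhance transcript expression.

The plasmid does not encode Cas9, so it must be used together with a separate Cas9 vector such as lentiCas9-Blast or in cells that already express Cas9. The guide was designed against a human NRBP2 reference transcript and belongs to a human kinome gRNA collection. It is suited to knockout or loss-of-function studies of NRBP2 delivered by lentiviral transduction.
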