Features (pLannotate 1.2.2; 29 found; start..end, strand, type, name):
     14..80      +  CDS            small t antigen (fragment): SV40 (simian virus 40) small t antigen
    106..317     +  promoter       EF-1α core promoter: core promoter for human elongation factor EF-1α
    318..1256    +  intron         EF-1α intron A: intron upstream of the start codon of human EF-1α
   1278..1877    +  CDS            PuroR (fragment): puromycin N-acetyltransferase; pac from Streptomyces; confers resistance to puromycin
   1893..2481    +  misc_feature   WPRE: woodchuck hepatitis virus posttranscriptional regulatory element
   2532..2551    +  misc_feature   cPPT/CTS (fragment): central polypurine tract and central termination sequence of HIV-1
   2553..2786    +  LTR            3' LTR (ΔU3): self-inactivating 3' long terminal repeat (LTR) from HIV-1
   2864..2985    +  polyA_signal   SV40 poly(A) signal: SV40 polyadenylation signal
   3025..3160    +  rep_origin     SV40 ori: SV40 origin of replication
   3181..3199    -  promoter       T7 promoter: promoter for bacteriophage T7 RNA polymerase
   3207..3362    +  CDS            lacZα (fragment): LacZα fragment of β-galactosidase; lacZ fragment
   3367..3795    +  rep_origin     f1 ori (sequence partly withheld): f1 bacteriophage origin of replication; arrow indicates direction of (+) strand synthesis
   3848..3952    +  promoter       AmpR promoter: bla
   3953..4813    +  CDS            AmpR: β-lactamase; bla; confers resistance to ampicillin, carbenicillin, and related antibiotics
   4984..5572    +  rep_origin     ori: high-copy-number ColE1/pMB1/pBR322/pUC origin of replication
   5755..5847    +  CDS            lacI (fragment): lac repressor; lacI; The lac repressor binds to the lac operator to inhibit transcription in E. coli. This inhibition can be relieved by adding lactose or isopropyl-β-D-thiogalactopyranoside (IPTG).
   5860..5881    +  protein_bind   CAP binding site: CAP binding activates transcription in the presence of cAMP. E. coli catabolite activator protein
   5896..5926    +  promoter       lac promoter: promoter for the E. coli lac operon
   5934..5950    +  protein_bind   lac operator: The lac repressor binds to the lac operator to inhibit transcription in E. coli. This inhibition can be relieved by adding lactose or isopropyl-β-D-thiogalactopyranoside (IPTG). lac repressor encoded by lacI
   5995..6013    +  promoter       T3 promoter: promoter for bacteriophage T3 RNA polymerase
   6041..6267    +  promoter       RSV promoter: Rous sarcoma virus enhancer/promoter
   6268..6448    +  LTR            5' LTR (truncated): truncated 5' long terminal repeat (LTR) from HIV-1
   6495..6620    +  misc_feature   HIV-1 Ψ: packaging signal of human immunodeficiency virus type 1
   6604..6967    +  CDS            HIV-1 gag (fragment): gag protein from human immunodeficiency virus 1; gag
   7113..7346    +  misc_feature   RRE: The Rev response element (RRE) of HIV-1 allows for Rev-dependent mRNA export from the nucleus to the cytoplasm.
   7723..7749    +  CDS            Rev (fragment): human immunodeficiency virus 1 (HIV-1) Rev protein; rev; enhances nuclear export of unspliced and incompletely spliced viral mRNAs
   7753..7993    +  promoter       U6 promoter: RNA polymerase III promoter for human U6 snRNA
   8023..8098    +  misc_RNA       gRNA scaffold: guide RNA scaffold for the Streptococcus pyogenes CRISPR/Cas9 system
   8154..8271    +  misc_feature   cPPT/CTS: central polypurine tract and central termination sequence of HIV-1
>Addgene plasmid #76453 | NRBP2 gRNA (BRDN0001147825) | addgene full sequence | sequence record 188992 | Addgene Assembled Sequence
CCCGGGTGCAAAGATGGATAAAGTTTTAAACAGAGAGGAATCTTTGCAGCTAATGGACCTTCTAGGTCTT
GAAAGGAGTGGGAATTGGCTCCGGTGCCCGTCAGTGGGCAGAGCGCACATCGCCCACAGTCCCCGAGAAG
TTGGGGGGAGGGGTCGGCAATTGATCCGGTGCCTAGAGAAGGTGGCGCGGGGTAAACTGGGAAAGTGATG
TCGTGTACTGGCTCCGCCTTTTTCCCGAGGGTGGGGGAGAACCGTATATAAGTGCAGTAGTCGCCGTGAA
CGTTCTTTTTCGCAACGGGTTTGCCGCCAGAACACAGGTAAGTGCCGTGTGTGGTTCCCGCGGGCCTGGC
CTCTTTACGGGTTATGGCCCTTGCGTGCCTTGAATTACTTCCACCTGGCTGCAGTACGTGATTCTTGATC
CCGAGCTTCGGGTTGGAAGTGGGTGGGAGAGTTCGAGGCCTTGCGCTTAAGGAGCCCCTTCGCCTCGTGC
TTGAGTTGAGGCCTGGCCTGGGCGCTGGGGCCGCCGCGTGCGAATCTGGTGGCACCTTCGCGCCTGTCTC
GCTGCTTTCGATAAGTCTCTAGCCATTTAAAATTTTTGATGACCTGCTGCGACGCTTTTTTTCTGGCAAG
ATAGTCTTGTAAATGCGGGCCAAGATCTGCACACTGGTATTTCGGTTTTTGGGGCCGCGGGCGGCGACGG
GGCCCGTGCGTCCCAGCGCACATGTTCGGCGAGGCGGGGCCTGCGAGCGCGGCCACCGAGAATCGGACGG
GGGTAGTCTCAAGCTGGCCGGCCTGCTCTGGTGCCTGGCCTCGCGCCGCCGTGTATCGCCCCGCCCTGGG
CGGCAAGGCTGGCCCGGTCGGCACCAGTTGCGTGAGCGGAAAGATGGCCGCTTCCCGGCCCTGCTGCAGG
GAGCTCAAAATGGAGGACGCGGCGCTCGGGAGAGCGGGCGGGTGAGTCACCCACACAAAGGAAAAGGGCC
TTTCCGTCCTCAGCCGTCGCTTCATGTGACTCCACGGAGTACCGGGCGCCGTCCAGGCACCTCGATTAGT
TCTCGAGCTTTTGGAGTACGTCGTCTTTAGGTTGGGGGGAGGGGTTTTATGCGATGGAGTTTCCCCACAC
TGAGTGGGTGGAGACTGAAGTTAGGCCAGCTTGGCACTTGATGTAATTCTCCTTGGAATTTGCCCTTTTT
GAGTTTGGATCTTGGTTCATTCTCAAGCCTCAGACAGTGGTTCAAAGTTTTTTTCTTCCATTTCAGGTGT
CGTGACGTACGGCCACCATGACCGAGTACAAGCCCACGGTGCGCCTCGCCACCCGCGACGACGTCCCCAG
GGCCGTACGCACCCTCGCCGCCGCGTTCGCCGACTACCCCGCCACGCGCCACACCGTCGATCCGGACCGC
CACATCGAGCGGGTCACCGAGCTGCAAGAACTCTTCCTCACGCGCGTCGGGCTCGACATCGGCAAGGTGT
GGGTCGCGGACGACGGCGCCGCCGTGGCGGTCTGGACCACGCCGGAGAGCGTCGAAGCGGGGGCGGTGTT
CGCCGAGATCGGCCCGCGCATGGCCGAGTTGAGCGGTTCCCGGCTGGCCGCGCAGCAACAGATGGAAGGC
CTCCTGGCGCCGCACCGGCCCAAGGAGCCCGCGTGGTTCCTGGCCACCGTCGGAGTCTCGCCCGACCACC
AGGGCAAGGGTCTGGGCAGCGCCGTCGTGCTCCCCGGAGTGGAGGCGGCCGAGCGCGCCGGGGTGCCCGC
CTTCCTGGAGACCTCCGCGCCCCGCAACCTCCCCTTCTACGAGCGGCTCGGCTTCACCGTCACCGCCGAC
GTCGAGGTGCCCGAAGGACCGCGCACCTGGTGCATGACCCGCAAGCCCGGTGCCTGAACGCGTTAAGTCG
ACAATCAACCTCTGGATTACAAAATTTGTGAAAGATTGACTGGTATTCTTAACTATGTTGCTCCTTTTAC
GCTATGTGGATACGCTGCTTTAATGCCTTTGTATCATGCTATTGCTTCCCGTATGGCTTTCATTTTCTCC
TCCTTGTATAAATCCTGGTTGCTGTCTCTTTATGAGGAGTTGTGGCCCGTTGTCAGGCAACGTGGCGTGG
TGTGCACTGTGTTTGCTGACGCAACCCCCACTGGTTGGGGCATTGCCACCACCTGTCAGCTCCTTTCCGG
GACTTTCGCTTTCCCCCTCCCTATTGCCACGGCGGAACTCATCGCCGCCTGCCTTGCCCGCTGCTGGACA
GGGGCTCGGCTGTTGGGCACTGACAATTCCGTGGTGTTGTCGGGGAAATCATCGTCCTTTCCTTGGCTGC
TCGCCTGTGTTGCCACCTGGATTCTGCGCGGGACGTCCTTCTGCTACGTCCCTTCGGCCCTCAATCCAGC
GGACCTTCCTTCCCGCGGCCTGCTGCCGGCTCTGCGGCCTCTTCCGCGTCTTCGCCTTCGCCCTCAGACG
AGTCGGATCTCCCTTTGGGCCGCCTCCCCGCGTCGACTTTAAGACCAATGACTTACAAGGCAGCTGTAGA
TCTTAGCCACTTTTTAAAAGAAAAGGGGGGACTGGAAGGGCTAATTCACTCCCAACGAAGACAAGATCTG
CTTTTTGCTTGTACTGGGTCTCTCTGGTTAGACCAGATCTGAGCCTGGGAGCTCTCTGGCTAACTAGGGA
ACCCACTGCTTAAGCCTCAATAAAGCTTGCCTTGAGTGCTTCAAGTAGTGTGTGCCCGTCTGTTGTGTGA
CTCTGGTAACTAGAGATCCCTCAGACCCTTTTAGTCAGTGTGGAAAATCTCTAGCAGTACGTATAGTAGT
TCATGTCATCTTATTATTCAGTATTTATAACTTGCAAAGAAATGAATATCAGAGAGTGAGAGGAACTTGT
TTATTGCAGCTTATAATGGTTACAAATAAAGCAATAGCATCACAAATTTCACAAATAAAGCATTTTTTTC
ACTGCATTCTAGTTGTGGTTTGTCCAAACTCATCAATGTATCTTATCATGTCTGGCTCTAGCTATCCCGC
CCCTAACTCCGCCCATCCCGCCCCTAACTCCGCCCAGTTCCGCCCATTCTCCGCCCCATGGCTGACTAAT
TTTTTTTATTTATGCAGAGGCCGAGGCCGCCTCGGCCTCTGAGCTATTCCAGAAGTAGTGAGGAGGCTTT
TTTGGAGGCCTAGGGACGTACCCAATTCGCCCTATAGTGAGTCGTATTACGCGCGCTCACTGGCCGTCGT
TTTACAACGTCGTGACTGGGAAAACCCTGGCGTTACCCAACTTAATCGCCTTGCAGCACATCCCCCTTTC
GCCAGCTGGCGTAATAGCGAAGAGGCCCGCACCGATCGCCCTTCCCAACAGTTGCGCAGCCTGAATGGCG
AATGGG
[124 nt withheld, positions 3367-3490]
C
[91 nt withheld, positions 3492-3582]
A
[49 nt withheld, positions 3584-3632]
CCTTTGACGTTGGAGTCCACGTTCTTT
[37 nt withheld, positions 3660-3696]
ACCCTATCTCGGTCTATTCTTTTGATTTATAAGGGATTTTGCCGATTTCGGCCTATTGGTTAAAAAATGA
GCTGATTTAACAAAAATTTAACGCGAATTTTAACAAAATATTAACGCTTACAATTTAGGTGGCACTTTTC
GGGGAAATGTGCGCGGAACCCCTATTTGTTTATTTTTCTAAATACATTCAAATATGTATCCGCTCATGAG
ACAATAACCCTGATAAATGCTTCAATAATATTGAAAAAGGAAGAGTATGAGTATTCAACATTTCCGTGTC
GCCCTTATTCCCTTTTTTGCGGCATTTTGCCTTCCTGTTTTTGCTCACCCAGAAACGCTGGTGAAAGTAA
AAGATGCTGAAGATCAGTTGGGTGCACGAGTGGGTTACATCGAACTGGATCTCAACAGCGGTAAGATCCT
TGAGAGTTTTCGCCCCGAAGAACGTTTTCCAATGATGAGCACTTTTAAAGTTCTGCTATGTGGCGCGGTA
TTATCCCGTATTGACGCCGGGCAAGAGCAACTCGGTCGCCGCATACACTATTCTCAGAATGACTTGGTTG
AGTACTCACCAGTCACAGAAAAGCATCTTACGGATGGCATGACAGTAAGAGAATTATGCAGTGCTGCCAT
AACCATGAGTGATAACACTGCGGCCAACTTACTTCTGACAACGATCGGAGGACCGAAGGAGCTAACCGCT
TTTTTGCACAACATGGGGGATCATGTAACTCGCCTTGATCGTTGGGAACCGGAGCTGAATGAAGCCATAC
CAAACGACGAGCGTGACACCACGATGCCTGTAGCAATGGCAACAACGTTGCGCAAACTATTAACTGGCGA
ACTACTTACTCTAGCTTCCCGGCAACAATTAATAGACTGGATGGAGGCGGATAAAGTTGCAGGACCACTT
CTGCGCTCGGCCCTTCCGGCTGGCTGGTTTATTGCTGATAAATCTGGAGCCGGTGAGCGTGGGTCTCGCG
GTATCATTGCAGCACTGGGGCCAGATGGTAAGCCCTCCCGTATCGTAGTTATCTACACGACGGGGAGTCA
GGCAACTATGGATGAACGAAATAGACAGATCGCTGAGATAGGTGCCTCACTGATTAAGCATTGGTAACTG
TCAGACCAAGTTTACTCATATATACTTTAGATTGATTTAAAACTTCATTTTTAATTTAAAAGGATCTAGG
TGAAGATCCTTTTTGATAATCTCATGACCAAAATCCCTTAACGTGAGTTTTCGTTCCACTGAGCGTCAGA
CCCCGTAGAAAAGATCAAAGGATCTTCTTGAGATCCTTTTTTTCTGCGCGTAATCTGCTGCTTGCAAACA
AAAAAACCACCGCTACCAGCGGTGGTTTGTTTGCCGGATCAAGAGCTACCAACTCTTTTTCCGAAGGTAA
CTGGCTTCAGCAGAGCGCAGATACCAAATACTGTTCTTCTAGTGTAGCCGTAGTTAGGCCACCACTTCAA
GAACTCTGTAGCACCGCCTACATACCTCGCTCTGCTAATCCTGTTACCAGTGGCTGCTGCCAGTGGCGAT
AAGTCGTGTCTTACCGGGTTGGACTCAAGACGATAGTTACCGGATAAGGCGCAGCGGTCGGGCTGAACGG
GGGGTTCGTGCACACAGCCCAGCTTGGAGCGAACGACCTACACCGAACTGAGATACCTACAGCGTGAGCT
ATGAGAAAGCGCCACGCTTCCCGAAGGGAGAAAGGCGGACAGGTATCCGGTAAGCGGCAGGGTCGGAACA
GGAGAGCGCACGAGGGAGCTTCCAGGGGGAAACGCCTGGTATCTTTATAGTCCTGTCGGGTTTCGCCACC
TCTGACTTGAGCGTCGATTTTTGTGATGCTCGTCAGGGGGGCGGAGCCTATGGAAAAACGCCAGCAACGC
GGCCTTTTTACGGTTCCTGGCCTTTTGCTGGCCTTTTGCTCACATGTTCTTTCCTGCGTTATCCCCTGAT
TCTGTGGATAACCGTATTACCGCCTTTGAGTGAGCTGATACCGCTCGCCGCAGCCGAACGACCGAGCGCA
GCGAGTCAGTGAGCGAGGAAGCGGAAGAGCGCCCAATACGCAAACCGCCTCTCCCCGCGCGTTGGCCGAT
TCATTAATGCAGCTGGCACGACAGGTTTCCCGACTGGAAAGCGGGCAGTGAGCGCAACGCAATTAATGTG
AGTTAGCTCACTCATTAGGCACCCCAGGCTTTACACTTTATGCTTCCGGCTCGTATGTTGTGTGGAATTG
TGAGCGGATAACAATTTCACACAGGAAACAGCTATGACCATGATTACGCCAAGCGCGCAATTAACCCTCA
CTAAAGGGAACAAAAGCTGGAGCTGCAAGCTTAATGTAGTCTTATGCAATACTCTTGTAGTCTTGCAACA
TGGTAACGATGAGTTAGCAACATGCCTTACAAGGAGAGAAAAAGCACCGTGCATGCCGATTGGTGGAAGT
AAGGTGGTACGATCGTGCCTTATTAGGAAGGCAACAGACGGGTCTGACATGGATTGGACGAACCACTGAA
TTGCCGCATTGCAGAGATATTGTATTTAAGTGCCTAGCTCGATACATAAACGGGTCTCTCTGGTTAGACC
AGATCTGAGCCTGGGAGCTCTCTGGCTAACTAGGGAACCCACTGCTTAAGCCTCAATAAAGCTTGCCTTG
AGTGCTTCAAGTAGTGTGTGCCCGTCTGTTGTGTGACTCTGGTAACTAGAGATCCCTCAGACCCTTTTAG
TCAGTGTGGAAAATCTCTAGCAGTGGCGCCCGAACAGGGACTTGAAAGCGAAAGGGAAACCAGAGGAGCT
CTCTCGACGCAGGACTCGGCTTGCTGAAGCGCGCACGGCAAGAGGCGAGGGGCGGCGACTGGTGAGTACG
CCAAAAATTTTGACTAGCGGAGGCTAGAAGGAGAGAGATGGGTGCGAGAGCGTCAGTATTAAGCGGGGGA
GAATTAGATCGCGATGGGAAAAAATTCGGTTAAGGCCAGGGGGAAAGAAAAAATATAAATTAAAACATAT
AGTATGGGCAAGCAGGGAGCTAGAACGATTCGCAGTTAATCCTGGCCTGTTAGAAACATCAGAAGGCTGT
AGACAAATACTGGGACAGCTACAACCATCCCTTCAGACAGGATCAGAAGAACTTAGATCATTATATAATA
CAGTAGCAACCCTCTATTGTGTGCATCAAAGGATAGAGATAAAAGACACCAAGGAAGCTTTAGACAAGAT
AGAGGAAGAGCAAAACAAAAGTAAGACCACCGCACAGCAAGCGGCCGCTGATCTTCAGACCTGGAGGAGG
AGATATGAGGGACAATTGGAGAAGTGAATTATATAAATATAAAGTAGTAAAAATTGAACCATTAGGAGTA
GCACCCACCAAGGCAAAGAGAAGAGTGGTGCAGAGAGAAAAAAGAGCAGTGGGAATAGGAGCTTTGTTCC
TTGGGTTCTTGGGAGCAGCAGGAAGCACTATGGGCGCAGCGTCAATGACGCTGACGGTACAGGCCAGACA
ATTATTGTCTGGTATAGTGCAGCAGCAGAACAATTTGCTGAGGGCTATTGAGGCGCAACAGCATCTGTTG
CAACTCACAGTCTGGGGCATCAAGCAGCTCCAGGCAAGAATCCTGGCTGTGGAAAGATACCTAAAGGATC
AACAGCTCCTGGGGATTTGGGGTTGCTCTGGAAAACTCATTTGCACCACTGCTGTGCCTTGGAATGCTAG
TTGGAGTAATAAATCTCTGGAACAGATTTGGAATCACACGACCTGGATGGAGTGGGACAGAGAAATTAAC
AATTACACAAGCTTAATACACTCCTTAATTGAAGAATCGCAAAACCAGCAAGAAAAGAATGAACAAGAAT
TATTGGAATTAGATAAATGGGCAAGTTTGTGGAATTGGTTTAACATAACAAATTGGCTGTGGTATATAAA
ATTATTCATAATGATAGTAGGAGGCTTGGTAGGTTTAAGAATAGTTTTTGCTGTACTTTCTATAGTGAAT
AGAGTTAGGCAGGGATATTCACCATTATCGTTTCAGACCCACCTCCCAACCCCGAGGGGACCCAGAGAGG
GCCTATTTCCCATGATTCCTTCATATTTGCATATACGATACAAGGCTGTTAGAGAGATAATTAGAATTAA
TTTGACTGTAAACACAAAGATATTAGTACAAAATACGTGACGTAGAAAGTAATAATTTCTTGGGTAGTTT
GCAGTTTTAAAATTATGTTTTAAAATGGACTATCATATGCTTACCGTAACTTGAAAGTATTTCGATTTCT
TGGCTTTATATATCTTGTGGAAAGGACGAAACACCGACTGGAAATCCAGACCAATGGTTTTAGAGCTAGA
AATAGCAAGTTAAAATAAGGCTAGTCCGTTATCAACTTGAAAAAGTGGCACCGAGTCGGTGCTTTTTTAA
GCTTGGCGTAACTAGATCTTGAGACAAATGGCAGTATTCATCCACAATTTTAAAAGAAAAGGGGGGATTG
GGGGGTACAGTGCAGGGGAAAGAATAGTAGACATAATAGCAACAGACATACAAACTAAAGAATTACAAAA
ACAAATTACAAAAATTCAAAATTTTCGGGTTTATTACAGGGACAGCAGAGATCCACTTTGGCGCCGGCTC
GAGGGGG
