>Addgene plasmid #76453 | NRBP2 gRNA (BRDN0001147825) | depositor partial sequence | sequence record 143913 | Target Sequence
ACTGGAAATCCAGACCAATG
