>Addgene plasmid #76453 | NRBP2 gRNA (BRDN0001147825) | addgene partial sequence | sequence record 151027 | hU6-F 5'-GAGGGCCTATTTCCCATGATT-3'
ATTAGAATTAATTTGACTGTAAACACAAAGATATTAGTACAAAATACGTGACGTAGAAAGTAATAATTTC
TTGGGTAGTTTGCAGTTTTAAAATTATGTTTTAAAATGGACTATCATATGCTTACCGTAACTTGAAAGTA
TTTCGATTTCTTGGCTTTATATATCTTGTGGAAAGGACGAAACACCGACTGGAAATCCAGACCAATGGTT
TTAGAGCTAGAAATAGCAAGTTAAAATAAGGCTAGTCCGTTATCAACTTGAAAAAGTGGCACCGAGTCGG
TGCTTTTTTAAGCTTGGCGTAACTAGATCTTGAGACAAATGGCAGTATTCATCCACAATTTTAAAAGAAA
AGGGGGGATTGGGGGGTACAGTGCAGGGGAAAGAATAGTAGACATAATAGCAACAGACATACAAACTAAA
GAATTACAAAAACAAATTACAAAAATTCAAAATTTTCGGGTTTATTACAGGGACAGCAGAGATCCACTTT
GGCGCCGGCTCGAGGGGGCCCGGGTGCAAAGATGGATAAAGTTTTAAACAGAGAGGAATCTTTGCAGCTA
ATGGACCTTCTAGGTCTTGAAAGGAGTGGGAATTGGCTCCGGTGCCCGTCAGTGGGCAGAGCGCACATCG
CCCACAGTCCCCGAGAAGTTGGGGGGAGGGGTCGGCAATTGATCCGGTGCCTAGAGAAGGTGGCGCGGGG
TAA
